>Addgene plasmid #195719 | pUC57-mini v2-HF24_F5 | addgene full sequence | sequence record 387872 | Addgene NGS Result
CCAATGATGGTCTCGTCGCCAATCCACATCTGTGAAAGAAAGCCTGACTGGCGGTTAAATTGCCAACGCT
TATTACCCAGCTCGATGCAAAAATCCATTTCGCTGGTGGTCAGATGCGGGATGGCGTGGGACGCGGCGGG
GAGCGTCACACTGAGGCGAGACCATCGGAAAGAACATGTGAGCAAAAGGCCAGCAAAAGGCCAGGAACCG
TAAAAAGGCCGCGTTGCTGGCGTTTTTCCATAGGCTCCGCCCCCCTGACGAGCATCACAAAAATCGACGC
TCAAGTCAGAGGTGGCGAAACCCGACAGGACTATAAAGATACCAGGCGTTTCCCCCTGGAAGCTCCCTCG
TGCGCTCTCCTGTTCCGACCCTGCCGCTTACCGGATACCTGTCCGCCTTTCTCCCTTCGGGAAGCGTGGC
GCTTTCTCATAGCTCACGCTGTAGGTATCTCAGTTCGGTGTAGGTCGTTCGCTCCAAGCTGGGCTGTGTG
CACGAACCCCCCGTTCAGCCCGACCGCTGCGCCTTATCCGGTAACTATCGTCTTGAGTCCAACCCGGTAA
GACACGACTTATCGCCACTGGCAGCAGCCACTGGTAACAGGATTAGCAGAGCGAGGTATGTAGGCGGTGC
TACAGAGTTCTTGAAGTGGTGGCCTAACTACGGCTACACTAGAAGAACAGTATTTGGTATCTGCGCTCTG
CTGAAGCCAGTTACCTTCGGAAAAAGAGTTGGTAGCTCTTGATCCGGCAAACAAACCACCGCTGGTAGCG
GTGGTTTTTTTGTTTGCAAGCAGCAGATTACGCGCAGAAAAAAAGGATCTCAAGAAGATCCTTTGATCTT
TTCTACGGGGTCTGACGCTCAGTGGAACGAAAACTCACGTTAAGGGATTTTGGTCATGAGATTATCAAAA
AGGATCTTCACCTAGATCCTTTTAAATTAAAAATGAAGTTTTAAATCAATCTAAAGTATATATGAGTAAA
CTTGGTCTGACAGTTACCAATGCTTAATCAGTGAGGCACCTATCTCAGCGATCTGTCTATTTCGTTCATC
CATAGTTGCCTGACTCCCCGTCGTGTAGATAACTACGATACGGGAGGGCTTACCATCTGGCCCCAGTGCT
GCAATGATACCGCGAGATCCACGCTCACCGGCTCCAGATTTATCAGCAATAAACCAGCCAGCCGGAAGGG
CCGAGCGCAGAAGTGGTCCTGCAACTTTATCCGCCTCCATCCAGTCTATTAATTGTTGCCGGGAAGCTAG
AGTAAGTAGTTCGCCAGTTAATAGTTTGCGCAACGTTGTTGCCATTGCTACAGGCATCGTGGTGTCACGC
TCGTCGTTTGGTATGGCTTCATTCAGCTCCGGTTCCCAACGATCAAGGCGAGTTACATGATCCCCCATGT
TGTGCAAAAAAGCGGTTAGCTCCTTCGGTCCTCCGATCGTTGTCAGAAGTAAGTTGGCCGCAGTGTTATC
ACTCATGGTTATGGCAGCACTGCATAATTCTCTTACTGTCATGCCATCCGTAAGATGCTTTTCTGTGACT
GGTGAGTACTCAACCAAGTCATTCTGAGAATAGTGTATGCGGCGACCGAGTTGCTCTTGCCCGGCGTCAA
TACGGGATAATACCGCGCCACATAGCAGAACTTTAAAAGTGCTCATCATTGGAAAACGTTCTTCGGGGCG
AAAACTCTCAAGGATCTTACCGCTGTTGAGATCCAGTTCGATGTAACCCACTCGTGCACCCAACTGATCT
TCAGCATCTTTTACTTTCACCAGCGTTTCTGGGTGAGCAAAAACAGGAAGGCAAAATGCCGCAAAAAAGG
GAATAAGGGCGACACGGAAATGTTGAATACTCATACTCTTCCTTTTTCAATATTATTGAAGCATTTATCA
GGGTTATTGTCTCATGAGCGGATACATATTTGAATGTATTTAGAAAAATAAACAAATAGGGGTTCCGCGC
ACATTTCCCCGAAAAGTGCCACCTGACGTC
Features (pLannotate 1.2.2; 4 found; start..end, strand, type, name):
     16..156     -  CDS            lacZ (fragment): β-galactosidase; lacZ
    235..823     -  rep_origin     ori: high-copy-number ColE1/pMB1/pBR322/pUC origin of replication
    994..1854    -  CDS            AmpR: β-lactamase; bla; confers resistance to ampicillin, carbenicillin, and related antibiotics
   1855..1959    -  promoter       AmpR promoter: bla
