[The description below was written by a language model from this plasmid's Addgene catalogue record and pLannotate feature annotations shown in this document.]
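Description:
pUC57-mini v2-HF24_F5 is a small (about 2 kb) synthetic-biology part plasmid built on the pUC57-mini cloning backbone and maintained in E. coli. Its backbone consists of little more than a high-copy ColE1/pUC-type origin of replication and the β-lactamase gene (AmpR) driven by its native bla promoter, so it is propagated at high copy number under ampicillin selection. There are no expression elements for any host other than the resistance cassette.

The payload is fragment 5 of a set of 24 pieces into which an E. coli lacI/lacZ cassette was divided. In the annotated sequence this insert appears as a short stretch, roughly 140 bp, recognised as a partial lacZ (β-galactosidase) coding sequence lying next to the origin. On its own it encodes no functional product. The set was designed for Golden Gate assembly, in which a Type IIS restriction enzyme releases each fragment with defined four-base overhangs that a ligase then joins in a fixed order. The "high fidelity" designation in the record indicates that the overhangs for this 24-way split were chosen to minimise mismatched ligation. The record does not state which Type IIS enzyme or which overhangs flank this fragment, and the cloning sites are listed as unknown.

The plasmid is meant to be used together with its 23 sibling fragment plasmids as a test system for multi-fragment assembly. Correct joining of all the parts would rebuild the lacI/lacZ cassette, and a restored lacZ generally allows a colorimetric colony readout of accuracy and efficiency, though the record does not describe the scoring method.
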