Addgene plasmid #195719: pUC57-mini v2-HF24_F5
Purpose: This plasmid carries a fragment from a 24-fragment lacI/lacZ cassette split that was designed as a Golden Gate assembly with high fidelity.
Depositing lab: Eric Cantor. Depositing organization: New England Biolabs. Publication: Comprehensive Profiling of Four Base Overhang Ligation Fidelity by T4 DNA Ligase and Application to DNA Assembly. Potapov V, Ong JL, Kucera RB, Langhorst BW, Bilotti K, Pryor JM, Cantor EJ, Canton B, Knight TF, Evans TC Jr, Lohman GJS. ACS Synth Biol. 2018 Nov 16;7(11):2665-2674. doi: 10.1021/acssynbio.8b00333. Epub 2018 Oct 29. PubMed 30335370.
Backbone
  Vector backbone: pUC57-mini
  Vector type: Synthetic Biology
Growth in bacteria
  Bacterial resistance: Ampicillin, 100 μg/mL
  Growth temperature: 37°C
  Growth strain: DH5alpha
  Copy number: High Copy
Gene/Insert
  Gene/Insert name: Fragment#5 of 24 fragment splits in lacI/lacZ cassette
  Species: E.coli
  Cloning method: Restriction Enzyme; 5′ cloning site Unknown (unknown if destroyed)
Terms and licenses: Academic/Nonprofit Terms; Industry Terms: Not Available to Industry
How to cite: pUC57-mini v2-HF24_F5 was a gift from Eric Cantor (Addgene plasmid # 195719 ; http://n2t.net/addgene:195719 ; RRID:Addgene_195719)
